Addgene plasmid #112634: pQE80L SpyTag-ELP-SpyTag
Purpose: Two SpyTags linked by an elastin-like polypeptide for hydrogel formation
Depositing lab: Mark Howarth. Depositing organization: University of Oxford. Publication: Assembling and decorating hyaluronan hydrogels with twin protein superglues to mimic cell-cell interactions. Wieduwild R, Howarth M. Biomaterials. 2018 Oct;180:253-264. doi: 10.1016/j.biomaterials.2018.07.020. Epub 2018 Jul 17. PubMed 30053659.
Backbone
  Vector backbone: pQE80L
  Backbone manufacturer: Qiagen Inc.
  Backbone size w/o insert (bp): 4714
  Total vector size (bp): 5393
  Vector type: Bacterial Expression
Growth in bacteria
  Bacterial resistance: Ampicillin, 100 μg/mL
  Growth temperature: 37°C
  Growth strain: DH5alpha
  Copy number: High Copy
Gene/Insert
  Gene/Insert name: SpyTag-ELP-SpyTag
  Species: Synthetic
  Insert size (bp): 690
  Mutation: central cysteine
  Promoter: T5
  Tag / fusion protein: His6 (N terminal on insert)
  Cloning method: Gibson Cloning
  Sequencing primers: 5′ CATAAAAAATTTATTTGCTTTGTGAGCGG; 3′ CGAGCGTTCTGAACAAATCC
Terms and licenses: Academic/Nonprofit Terms; Industry Terms: Not Available to Industry
How to cite: pQE80L SpyTag-ELP-SpyTag was a gift from Mark Howarth (Addgene plasmid # 112634 ; http://n2t.net/addgene:112634 ; RRID:Addgene_112634)
