[The description below was written by a language model from this plasmid's Addgene catalogue record and pLannotate feature annotations shown in this document.]
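Description:
pQE80L SpyTag-ELP-SpyTag is a 5,393 bp bacterial expression plasmid built on the Qiagen pQE80L backbone and designed to produce a synthetic protein building block in E. coli. It replicates from a high-copy ColE1/pMB1-type origin (a pBR322 bom region and a small rop fragment are also annotated) and is selected with ampicillin through the β-lactamase gene under its own promoter. The backbone also contains a chloramphenicol acetyltransferase coding sequence preceded by only a fragment of its promoter and followed by the rrnB T1 terminator. The catalogue lists ampicillin as the only selection.

The roughly 690 bp synthetic insert, introduced by Gibson cloning, encodes two SpyTag peptides joined by an elastin-like polypeptide (ELP) linker, with an N-terminal His6 tag for affinity purification. The record notes a "central cysteine" modification but does not state its purpose. Expression is driven by the phage T5 promoter, which is recognised by the host E. coli RNA polymerase and is controlled by lac operator sequences. The plasmid supplies its own lac repressor from lacI under the stronger lacIq promoter, so transcription is held tightly off until induced with IPTG, and it ends at the lambda t0 terminator. The short "capTEV" and "SET1" fragment annotations within the expression cassette are probably partial matches, the former most likely reflecting the His-tag region, rather than functional tags.

SpyTag forms a spontaneous covalent isopeptide bond with its SpyCatcher protein partner, so this bivalent protein with its flexible linker can act as a crosslinker. According to the record, it is intended for hydrogel formation.
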