Features (pLannotate 1.2.2; 17 found; start..end, strand, type, name):
     82..126     +  promoter       T5 promoter: bacteriophage T5 promoter for E. coli RNA polymerase, with embedded lac operator
    134..150     +  protein_bind   lac operator: The lac repressor binds to the lac operator to inhibit transcription in E. coli. This inhibition can be relieved by adding lactose or isopropyl-β-D-thiogalactopyranoside (IPTG). lac repressor encoded by lacI
    202..218     +  CDS            capTEV™ (fragment): composite tag for in vivo biotinylation, TEV protease cleavage, and 6xHis tagging
    884..902     +  CDS            SET1 (fragment): solubility-enhancement tag derived from T7 phage gene 10B
    922..1016    +  terminator     lambda t0 terminator: transcription terminator from phage lambda
   1031..1059    +  promoter       cat promoter (fragment): promoter of the E. coli cat gene encoding chloramphenicol acetyltransferase
   1060..1716    +  CDS            cat: CAT_ECOLX - Experimental evidence at protein level: Swiss-Prot protein existence level 1. This enzyme is an effector of chloramphenicol resistance in bacteria. From Escherichia coli. This protein is used as a marker in many commonly used cloning vectors, such as pACYC184.
   1784..1870    +  terminator     rrnB T1 terminator: Escherichia coli rrnB; transcription terminator T1 from the E. coli rrnB gene
   1893..1910    -  promoter       tet promoter (fragment): E. coli promoter for tetracycline efflux protein gene
   1929..1950    -  protein_bind   CAP binding site: CAP binding activates transcription in the presence of cAMP. E. coli catabolite activator protein
   1963..3045    -  CDS            lacI: lac repressor; lacI; The lac repressor binds to the lac operator to inhibit transcription in E. coli. This inhibition can be relieved by adding lactose or isopropyl-β-D-thiogalactopyranoside (IPTG).
   3046..3123    -  promoter       lacIq promoter: lacI (mutant); In the lacIq allele, a single base change in the promoter boosts expression of the lacI gene about 10-fold.
   3172..3213    +  CDS            rop (fragment): Rop protein, which maintains plasmids at low copy number; rop
   3315..3455    +  misc_feature   bom: basis of mobility region from pBR322
   3641..4229    -  rep_origin     ori: high-copy-number ColE1/pMB1/pBR322/pUC origin of replication
   4400..5260    -  CDS            AmpR: β-lactamase; bla; confers resistance to ampicillin, carbenicillin, and related antibiotics
   5261..5365    -  promoter       AmpR promoter: bla
>Addgene plasmid #112634 | pQE80L SpyTag-ELP-SpyTag | addgene full sequence | sequence record 221418 | Addgene NGS Result
GTCTAAGAAACCATTATTATCATGACATTAACCTATAAAAATAGGCGTATCACGAGGCCCTTTCGTCTTC
ACCTTGAGAAATCATAAAAAATTTATTTGCTTTGTGAGCGGATAACAATTATAATAGATTCAATTGTGAG
CGGATAACAATTTCACACAGAATTCATTAAAGAGGAGAAATTAACTATGAAAGGCAGCAGCCATCATCAT
CATCATCACGTCGACGCCCATATTGTCATGGTTGATGCATACAAGCCGACGAAGCTCGACGGCCACGGCG
TGGGTGTTCCGGGCGTCGGTGTGCCGGGTGTGGGTGTGCCGGGCGAAGGTGTGCCGGGCGTCGGTGTGCC
GGGTGTTGGTGTTCCGGGCGTTGGTGTGCCGGGCGTTGGCGTGCCGGGCGAGGGTGTGCCGGGCGTTGGT
GTTCCGGGCGTGGGTGTGCCGGGCGTGGGCGTGCCGGGCGTCGGTGTTCCGGGCGAGGGTGTGCCGGGCG
TAGGTGTGCCGGGCGTTGGTGAGCTCTATGCGGTTACCGGCCGTGGTCGTGCCCCGGCCTGCTCTGCCCC
GATCGCCACTAGTGTGCCGGGCGTCGGCGTGCCGGGCGTAGGTGTTCCGGGCGAGGGTGTTCCGGGCGTT
GGTGTGCCGGGCGTCGGCGTGCCGGGCGTGGGTGTTCCGGGCGTAGGTGTGCCGGGCGAGGGTGTGCCGG
GCGTGGGCGTGCCGGGCGTAGGTGTTCCGGGCGTAGGTGTTCCGGGCGTAGGTGTTCCGGGTGAAGGCGT
GCCGGGCGTTGGTGTGCCGGGTGTGGGCGTGCCGGGCGGGCTGCTCGACGCCCATATTGTCATGGTTGAT
GCATACAAGCCGACGAAGCTCGAGTGGAAGAAATAAGGATCCGGCTGCTAACAAAGCCCGAAGCTTAATT
AGCTGAGCTTGGACTCCTGTTGATAGATCCAGTAATGACCTCAGAACTCCATCTGGATTTGTTCAGAACG
CTCGGTTGCCGCCGGGCGTTTTTTATTGGTGAGAATCCAAGCCAGCTTGGCGAGATTTTCAGGAGCTAAG
GAAGCTAAAATGGAGAAAAAAATCACTGGATATACCACCGTTGATATATCCCAATGGCATCGTAAAGAAC
ATTTTGAGGCATTTCAGTCAGTTGCTCAATGTACCTATAACCAGACCGTTCAGCTGGATATTACGGCCTT
TTTAAAGACCGTAAAGAAAAATAAGCACAAGTTTTATCCGGCCTTTATTCACATTCTTGCCCGCCTGATG
AATGCTCATCCGGAATTTCGTATGGCAATGAAAGACGGTGAGCTGGTGATATGGGATAGTGTTCACCCTT
GTTACACCGTTTTCCATGAGCAAACTGAAACGTTTTCATCGCTCTGGAGTGAATACCACGACGATTTCCG
GCAGTTTCTACACATATATTCGCAAGATGTGGCGTGTTACGGTGAAAACCTGGCCTATTTCCCTAAAGGG
TTTATTGAGAATATGTTTTTCGTCTCAGCCAATCCCTGGGTGAGTTTCACCAGTTTTGATTTAAACGTGG
CCAATATGGACAACTTCTTCGCCCCCGTTTTCACCATGGGCAAATATTATACGCAAGGCGACAAGGTGCT
GATGCCGCTGGCGATTCAGGTTCATCATGCCGTTTGTGATGGCTTCCATGTCGGCAGAATGCTTAATGAA
TTACAACAGTACTGCGATGAGTGGCAGGGCGGGGCGTAATTTTTTTAAGGCAGTTATTGGTGCCCTTAAA
CGCCTGGGGTAATGACTCTCTAGCTTGAGGCATCAAATAAAACGAAAGGCTCAGTCGAAAGACTGGGCCT
TTCGTTTTATCTGTTGTTTGTCGGTGAACGCTCTCCTGAGTAGGACAAATCCGCCCTCTAGATTACGTGC
AGTCGATGATAAGCTGTCAAACATGAGAATTGTGCCTAATGAGTGAGCTAACTTACATTAATTGCGTTGC
GCTCACTGCCCGCTTTCCAGTCGGGAAACCTGTCGTGCCAGCTGCATTAATGAATCGGCCAACGCGCGGG
GAGAGGCGGTTTGCGTATTGGGCGCCAGGGTGGTTTTTCTTTTCACCAGTGAGACGGGCAACAGCTGATT
GCCCTTCACCGCCTGGCCCTGAGAGAGTTGCAGCAAGCGGTCCACGCTGGTTTGCCCCAGCAGGCGAAAA
TCCTGTTTGATGGTGGTTAACGGCGGGATATAACATGAGCTGTCTTCGGTATCGTCGTATCCCACTACCG
AGATATCCGCACCAACGCGCAGCCCGGACTCGGTAATGGCGCGCATTGCGCCCAGCGCCATCTGATCGTT
GGCAACCAGCATCGCAGTGGGAACGATGCCCTCATTCAGCATTTGCATGGTTTGTTGAAAACCGGACATG
GCACTCCAGTCGCCTTCCCGTTCCGCTATCGGCTGAATTTGATTGCGAGTGAGATATTTATGCCAGCCAG
CCAGACGCAGACGCGCCGAGACAGAACTTAATGGGCCCGCTAACAGCGCGATTTGCTGGTGACCCAATGC
GACCAGATGCTCCACGCCCAGTCGCGTACCGTCTTCATGGGAGAAAATAATACTGTTGATGGGTGTCTGG
TCAGAGACATCAAGAAATAACGCCGGAACATTAGTGCAGGCAGCTTCCACAGCAATGGCATCCTGGTCAT
CCAGCGGATAGTTAATGATCAGCCCACTGACGCGTTGCGCGAGAAGATTGTGCACCGCCGCTTTACAGGC
TTCGACGCCGCTTCGTTCTACCATCGACACCACCACGCTGGCACCCAGTTGATCGGCGCGAGATTTAATC
GCCGCGACAATTTGCGACGGCGCGTGCAGGGCCAGACTGGAGGTGGCAACGCCAATCAGCAACGACTGTT
TGCCCGCCAGTTGTTGTGCCACGCGGTTGGGAATGTAATTCAGCTCCGCCATCGCCGCTTCCACTTTTTC
CCGCGTTTTCGCAGAAACGTGGCTGGCCTGGTTCACCACGCGGGAAACGGTCTGATAAGAGACACCGGCA
TACTCTGCGACATCGTATAACGTTACTGGTTTCACATTCACCACCCTGAATTGACTCTCTTCCGGGCGCT
ATCATGCCATACCGCGAAAGGTTTTGCACCATTCGATGGTGTCGGAATTTCGGGCAGCGTTGGGTCCTGG
CCACGGGTGCGCATGATCTAGAGCTGCCTCGCGCGTTTCGGTGATGACGGTGAAAACCTCTGACACATGC
AGCTCCCGGAGACGGTCACAGCTTGTCTGTAAGCGGATGCCGGGAGCAGACAAGCCCGTCAGGGCGCGTC
AGCGGGTGTTGGCGGGTGTCGGGGCGCAGCCATGACCCAGTCACGTAGCGATAGCGGAGTGTATACTGGC
TTAACTATGCGGCATCAGAGCAGATTGTACTGAGAGTGCACCATATGCGGTGTGAAATACCGCACAGATG
CGTAAGGAGAAAATACCGCATCAGGCGCTCTTCCGCTTCCTCGCTCACTGACTCGCTGCGCTCGGTCGTT
CGGCTGCGGCGAGCGGTATCAGCTCACTCAAAGGCGGTAATACGGTTATCCACAGAATCAGGGGATAACG
CAGGAAAGAACATGTGAGCAAAAGGCCAGCAAAAGGCCAGGAACCGTAAAAAGGCCGCGTTGCTGGCGTT
TTTCCATAGGCTCCGCCCCCCTGACGAGCATCACAAAAATCGACGCTCAAGTCAGAGGTGGCGAAACCCG
ACAGGACTATAAAGATACCAGGCGTTTCCCCCTGGAAGCTCCCTCGTGCGCTCTCCTGTTCCGACCCTGC
CGCTTACCGGATACCTGTCCGCCTTTCTCCCTTCGGGAAGCGTGGCGCTTTCTCATAGCTCACGCTGTAG
GTATCTCAGTTCGGTGTAGGTCGTTCGCTCCAAGCTGGGCTGTGTGCACGAACCCCCCGTTCAGCCCGAC
CGCTGCGCCTTATCCGGTAACTATCGTCTTGAGTCCAACCCGGTAAGACACGACTTATCGCCACTGGCAG
CAGCCACTGGTAACAGGATTAGCAGAGCGAGGTATGTAGGCGGTGCTACAGAGTTCTTGAAGTGGTGGCC
TAACTACGGCTACACTAGAAGGACAGTATTTGGTATCTGCGCTCTGCTGAAGCCAGTTACCTTCGGAAAA
AGAGTTGGTAGCTCTTGATCCGGCAAACAAACCACCGCTGGTAGCGGTGGTTTTTTTGTTTGCAAGCAGC
AGATTACGCGCAGAAAAAAAGGATCTCAAGAAGATCCTTTGATCTTTTCTACGGGGTCTGACGCTCAGTG
GAACGAAAACTCACGTTAAGGGATTTTGGTCATGAGATTATCAAAAAGGATCTTCACCTAGATCCTTTTA
AATTAAAAATGAAGTTTTAAATCAATCTAAAGTATATATGAGTAAACTTGGTCTGACAGTTACCAATGCT
TAATCAGTGAGGCACCTATCTCAGCGATCTGTCTATTTCGTTCATCCATAGTTGCCTGACTCCCCGTCGT
GTAGATAACTACGATACGGGAGGGCTTACCATCTGGCCCCAGTGCTGCAATGATACCGCGAGACCCACGC
TCACCGGCTCCAGATTTATCAGCAATAAACCAGCCAGCCGGAAGGGCCGAGCGCAGAAGTGGTCCTGCAA
CTTTATCCGCCTCCATCCAGTCTATTAATTGTTGCCGGGAAGCTAGAGTAAGTAGTTCGCCAGTTAATAG
TTTGCGCAACGTTGTTGCCATTGCTACAGGCATCGTGGTGTCACGCTCGTCGTTTGGTATGGCTTCATTC
AGCTCCGGTTCCCAACGATCAAGGCGAGTTACATGATCCCCCATGTTGTGCAAAAAAGCGGTTAGCTCCT
TCGGTCCTCCGATCGTTGTCAGAAGTAAGTTGGCCGCAGTGTTATCACTCATGGTTATGGCAGCACTGCA
TAATTCTCTTACTGTCATGCCATCCGTAAGATGCTTTTCTGTGACTGGTGAGTACTCAACCAAGTCATTC
TGAGAATAGTGTATGCGGCGACCGAGTTGCTCTTGCCCGGCGTCAATACGGGATAATACCGCGCCACATA
GCAGAACTTTAAAAGTGCTCATCATTGGAAAACGTTCTTCGGGGCGAAAACTCTCAAGGATCTTACCGCT
GTTGAGATCCAGTTCGATGTAACCCACTCGTGCACCCAACTGATCTTCAGCATCTTTTACTTTCACCAGC
GTTTCTGGGTGAGCAAAAACAGGAAGGCAAAATGCCGCAAAAAAGGGAATAAGGGCGACACGGAAATGTT
GAATACTCATACTCTTCCTTTTTCAATATTATTGAAGCATTTATCAGGGTTATTGTCTCATGAGCGGATA
CATATTTGAATGTATTTAGAAAAATAAACAAATAGGGGTTCCGCGCACATTTCCCCGAAAAGTGCCACCT
GAC
