>Addgene plasmid #112634 | pQE80L SpyTag-ELP-SpyTag | depositor partial sequence | sequence record 212191 | full SpyTag-ELP-SpyTag sequence including start and stop codon
ATGAAAGGCAGCAGCCATCATCATCATCATCACGTCGACGCCCATATTGTCATGGTTGATGCATACAAGC
CGACGAAGCTCGACGGCCACGGCGTGGGTGTTCCGGGCGTCGGTGTGCCGGGTGTGGGTGTGCCGGGCGA
AGGTGTGCCGGGCGTCGGTGTGCCGGGTGTTGGTGTTCCGGGCGTTGGTGTGCCGGGCGTTGGCGTGCCG
GGCGAGGGTGTGCCGGGCGTTGGTGTTCCGGGCGTGGGTGTGCCGGGCGTGGGCGTGCCGGGCGTCGGTG
TTCCGGGCGAGGGTGTGCCGGGCGTAGGTGTGCCGGGCGTTGGTGAGCTCTATGCGGTTACCGGCCGTGG
TCGTGCCCCGGCCTGCTCTGCCCCGATCGCCACTAGTGTGCCGGGCGTCGGCGTGCCGGGCGTAGGTGTT
CCGGGCGAGGGTGTTCCGGGCGTTGGTGTGCCGGGCGTCGGCGTGCCGGGCGTGGGTGTTCCGGGCGTAG
GTGTGCCGGGCGAGGGTGTGCCGGGCGTGGGCGTGCCGGGCGTAGGTGTTCCGGGCGTAGGTGTTCCGGG
CGTAGGTGTTCCGGGTGAAGGCGTGCCGGGCGTTGGTGTGCCGGGTGTGGGCGTGCCGGGCGGGCTGCTC
GACGCCCATATTGTCATGGTTGATGCATACAAGCCGACGAAGCTCGAGTGGAAGAAATAA
